>Addgene plasmid #191926 | pET28 sf:acid.3 | addgene full sequence | sequence record 378868 | Addgene NGS Result
TAATACGACTCACTATAGGGGAATTGTGAGCGGATAACAATTCCCCTCTAGAAATAATTTTGTTTAACTT
TAAGAAGGAGATATACCATGGGCAGCAGCCATCATCATCATCATCACGTTAGCAAGGGCGAGGAGCTGTT
CACCGGAGTGGTTCCTATTCTCGTGGAGCTTGACGGAGATGTAAATGGGCATAAGTTCTCGGTCCGTGGA
GAGGGTGAGGGCGATGCAACCAACGGGAAACTGACCTTAAAGTTCATTTGTACCACGGGCAAACTTCCTG
TCCCGTGGCCCACACTGGTGACGACCCTGTCTTACGGTGTCTTGTGTTTCGCACGCTACCCGGACCATAT
GAAGCGGCACGACTTCTTCAAGAGTGCGATGCCGGAAGGTTACGTTCAAGAGCGAACGATCTCCTTCAAG
GATGACGGCACTTACAAGGTTCGTGCTGAAGTGAAGTTTGAAGGGGATACTCTGGTCAATCGGATCGAGC
TTAAGGGGATAGATTTCAAGGAAGACGGTAATATCCTGGGCCACAAGTTGGAGTACAACATGAACTCACA
TAACGTGTATATCACGGCCGATAAGCAGAAGAACGGAATAAAGGCGAACTTCAAGACCCGCCATAACGTA
GAAGACGGCTCCGTCCAACTGGCAGACCATTACCAACAAAATACACCTATCGGAGACGGTCCTGTTTTAC
TTCCAGATAATCACTATCTTAGTACTCAAAGTGTGCTTTCAAAGGATCCAAACGAGAAGCGTGACCACAT
GGTGCTGCTTGAGTTCATAACTGCGGCAGGTATCACTCTCGGCATGGACGAGCTGTATAAGTAATGAGAT
CCGGCTGCTAACAAAGCCCGAAAGGAAGCTGAGTTGGCTGCTGCCACCGCTGAGCAATAACTAGCATAAC
CCCTTGGGGCCTCTAAACGGGTCTTGAGGGGTTTTTTGCTGAAAGGAGGAACTATATCCGGATTGGCGAA
TGGG
[124 nt withheld, positions 985-1108]
C
[91 nt withheld, positions 1110-1200]
A
[49 nt withheld, positions 1202-1250]
CCTTTGACGTTGGAGTCCACGTTCTTT
[37 nt withheld, positions 1278-1314]
ACCCTATCTCGGTCTATTCTTTTGATTTATAAGGGATTTTGCCGATTTCGGCCTATTGGTTAAAAAATGA
GCTGATTTAACAAAAATTTAACGCGAATTTTAACAAAATATTAACGCTTACAATTTAGGTGGCACTTTTC
GGGGAAATGTGCGCGGAACCCCTATTTGTTTATTTTTCTAAATACATTCAAATATGTATCCGCTCATGAA
TTAATTCTTAGAAAAACTCATCGAGCATCAAATGAAACTGCAATTTATTCATATCAGGATTATCAATACC
ATATTTTTGAAAAAGCCGTTTCTGTAATGAAGGAGAAAACTCACCGAGGCAGTTCCATAGGATGGCAAGA
TCCTGGTATCGGTCTGCGATTCCGACTCGTCCAACATCAATACAACCTATTAATTTCCCCTCGTCAAAAA
TAAGGTTATCAAGTGAGAAATCACCATGAGTGACGACTGAATCCGGTGAGAATGGCAAAAGTTTATGCAT
TTCTTTCCAGACTTGTTCAACAGGCCAGCCATTACGCTCGTCATCAAAATCACTCGCATCAACCAAACCG
TTATTCATTCGTGATTGCGCCTGAGCGAGACGAAATACGCGATCGCTGTTAAAAGGACAATTACAAACAG
GAATCGAATGCAACCGGCGCAGGAACACTGCCAGCGCATCAACAATATTTTCACCTGAATCAGGATATTC
TTCTAATACCTGGAATGCTGTTTTCCCGGGGATCGCAGTGGTGAGTAACCATGCATCATCAGGAGTACGG
ATAAAATGCTTGATGGTCGGAAGAGGCATAAATTCCGTCAGCCAGTTTAGTCTGACCATCTCATCTGTAA
CATCATTGGCAACGCTACCTTTGCCATGTTTCAGAAACAACTCTGGCGCATCGGGCTTCCCATACAATCG
ATAGATTGTCGCACCTGATTGCCCGACATTATCGCGAGCCCATTTATACCCATATAAATCAGCATCCATG
TTGGAATTTAATCGCGGCCTAGAGCAAGACGTTTCCCGTTGAATATGGCTCATAACACCCCTTGTATTAC
TGTTTATGTAAGCAGACAGTTTTATTGTTCATGACCAAAATCCCTTAACGTGAGTTTTCGTTCCACTGAG
CGTCAGACCCCGTAGAAAAGATCAAAGGATCTTCTTGAGATCCTTTTTTTCTGCGCGTAATCTGCTGCTT
GCAAACAAAAAAACCACCGCTACCAGCGGTGGTTTGTTTGCCGGATCAAGAGCTACCAACTCTTTTTCCG
AAGGTAACTGGCTTCAGCAGAGCGCAGATACCAAATACTGTCCTTCTAGTGTAGCCGTAGTTAGGCCACC
ACTTCAAGAACTCTGTAGCACCGCCTACATACCTCGCTCTGCTAATCCTGTTACCAGTGGCTGCTGCCAG
TGGCGATAAGTCGTGTCTTACCGGGTTGGACTCAAGACGATAGTTACCGGATAAGGCGCAGCGGTCGGGC
TGAACGGGGGGTTCGTGCACACAGCCCAGCTTGGAGCGAACGACCTACACCGAACTGAGATACCTACAGC
GTGAGCTATGAGAAAGCGCCACGCTTCCCGAAGGGAGAAAGGCGGACAGGTATCCGGTAAGCGGCAGGGT
CGGAACAGGAGAGCGCACGAGGGAGCTTCCAGGGGGAAACGCCTGGTATCTTTATAGTCCTGTCGGGTTT
CGCCACCTCTGACTTGAGCGTCGATTTTTGTGATGCTCGTCAGGGGGGCGGAGCCTATGGAAAAACGCCA
GCAACGCGGCCTTTTTACGGTTCCTGGCCTTTTGCTGGCCTTTTGCTCACATGTTCTTTCCTGCGTTATC
CCCTGATTCTGTGGATAACCGTATTACCGCCTTTGAGTGAGCTGATACCGCTCGCCGCAGCCGAACGACC
GAGCGCAGCGAGTCAGTGAGCGAGGAAGCGGAAGAGCGCCTGATGCGGTATTTTCTCCTTACGCATCTGT
GCGGTATTTCACACCGCAATGGTGCACTCTCAGTACAATCTGCTCTGATGCCGCATAGTTAAGCCAGTAT
ACACTCCGCTATCGCTACGTGACTGGGTCATGGCTGCGCCCCGACACCCGCCAACACCCGCTGACGCGCC
CTGACGGGCTTGTCTGCTCCCGGCATCCGCTTACAGACAAGCTGTGACCGTCTCCGGGAGCTGCATGTGT
CAGAGGTTTTCACCGTCATCACCGAAACGCGCGAGGCAGCTGCGGTAAAGCTCATCAGCGTGGTCGTGAA
GCGATTCACAGATGTCTGCCTGTTCATCCGCGTCCAGCTCGTTGAGTTTCTCCAGAAGCGTTAATGTCTG
GCTTCTGATAAAGCGGGCCATGTTAAGGGCGGTTTTTTCCTGTTTGGTCACTGATGCCTCCGTGTAAGGG
GGATTTCTGTTCATGGGGGTAATGATACCGATGAAACGAGAGAGGATGCTCACGATACGGGTTACTGATG
ATGAACATGCCCGGTTACTGGAACGTTGTGAGGGTAAACAACTGGCGGTATGGATGCGGCGGGACCAGAG
AAAAATCACTCAGGGTCAATGCCAGCGCTTCGTTAATACAGATGTAGGTGTTCCACAGGGTAGCCAGCAG
CATCCTGCGATGCAGATCCGGAACATAATGGTGCAGGGCGCTGACTTCCGCGTTTCCAGACTTTACGAAA
CACGGAAACCGAAGACCATTCATGTTGTTGCTCAGGTCGCAGACGTTTTGCAGCAGCAGTCGCTTCACGT
TCGCTCGCGTATCGGTGATTCATTCTGCTAACCAGTAAGGCAACCCCGCCAGCCTAGCCGGGTCCTCAAC
GACAGGAGCACGATCATGCGCACCCGTGGGGCCGCCATGCCGGCGATAATGGCCTGCTTCTCGCCGAAAC
GTTTGGTGGCGGGACCAGTGACGAAGGCTTGAGCGAGGGCGTGCAAGATTCCGAATACCGCAAGCGACAG
GCCGATCATCGTCGCGCTCCAGCGAAAGCGGTCCTCGCCGAAAATGACCCAGAGCGCTGCCGGCACCTGT
CCTACGAGTTGCATGATAAAGAAGACAGTCATAAGTGCGGCGACGATAGTCATGCCCCGCGCCCACCGGA
AGGAGCTGACTGGGTTGAAGGCTCTCAAGGGCATCGGTCGAGATCCCGGTGCCTAATGAGTGAGCTAACT
TACATTAATTGCGTTGCGCTCACTGCCCGCTTTCCAGTCGGGAAACCTGTCGTGCCAGCTGCATTAATGA
ATCGGCCAACGCGCGGGGAGAGGCGGTTTGCGTATTGGGCGCCAGGGTGGTTTTTCTTTTCACCAGTGAG
ACGGGCAACAGCTGATTGCCCTTCACCGCCTGGCCCTGAGAGAGTTGCAGCAAGCGGTCCACGCTGGTTT
GCCCCAGCAGGCGAAAATCCTGTTTGATGGTGGTTAACGGCGGGATATAACATGAGCTGTCTTCGGTATC
GTCGTATCCCACTACCGAGATATCCGCACCAACGCGCAGCCCGGACTCGGTAATGGCGCGCATTGCGCCC
AGCGCCATCTGATCGTTGGCAACCAGCATCGCAGTGGGAACGATGCCCTCATTCAGCATTTGCATGGTTT
GTTGAAAACCGGACATGGCACTCCAGTCGCCTTCCCGTTCCGCTATCGGCTGAATTTGATTGCGAGTGAG
ATATTTATGCCAGCCAGCCAGACGCAGACGCGCCGAGACAGAACTTAATGGGCCCGCTAACAGCGCGATT
TGCTGGTGACCCAATGCGACCAGATGCTCCACGCCCAGTCGCGTACCGTCTTCATGGGAGAAAATAATAC
TGTTGATGGGTGTCTGGTCAGAGACATCAAGAAATAACGCCGGAACATTAGTGCAGGCAGCTTCCACAGC
AATGGCATCCTGGTCATCCAGCGGATAGTTAATGATCAGCCCACTGACGCGTTGCGCGAGAAGATTGTGC
ACCGCCGCTTTACAGGCTTCGACGCCGCTTCGTTCTACCATCGACACCACCACGCTGGCACCCAGTTGAT
CGGCGCGAGATTTAATCGCCGCGACAATTTGCGACGGCGCGTGCAGGGCCAGACTGGAGGTGGCAACGCC
AATCAGCAACGACTGTTTGCCCGCCAGTTGTTGTGCCACGCGGTTGGGAATGTAATTCAGCTCCGCCATC
GCCGCTTCCACTTTTTCCCGCGTTTTCGCAGAAACGTGGCTGGCCTGGTTCACCACGCGGGAAACGGTCT
GATAAGAGACACCGGCATACTCTGCGACATCGTATAACGTTACTGGTTTCACATTCACCACCCTGAATTG
ACTCTCTTCCGGGCGCTATCATGCCATACCGCGAAAGGTTTTGCGCCATTCGATGGTGTCCGGGATCTCG
ACGCTCTCCCTTATGCGACTCCTGCATTAGGAAGCAGCCCAGTAGTAGGTTGAGGCCGTTGAGCACCGCC
GCCGCAAGGAATGGTGCATGCAAGGAGATGGCGCCCAACAGTCCCCCGGCCACGGGGCCTGCCACCATAC
CCACGCCGAAACAAGCGCTCATGAGCCCGAAGTGGCGAGCCCGATCTTCCCCATCGGTGATGTCGGCGAT
ATAGGCGCCAGCAACCGCACCTGTGGCGCCGGTGATGCCGGCCACGATGCGTCCGGCGTAGAGGATCGAG
ATCTCGATCCCGCGAAAT
Features (pLannotate 1.2.2; 19 found; start..end, strand, type, name):
      1..19      +  promoter       T7 promoter: promoter for bacteriophage T7 RNA polymerase
     20..44      +  protein_bind   lac operator: The lac repressor binds to the lac operator to inhibit transcription in E. coli. This inhibition can be relieved by adding lactose or isopropyl-β-D-thiogalactopyranoside (IPTG). lac repressor encoded by lacI
     59..81      +  RBS            RBS: efficient ribosome binding site from bacteriophage T7 gene 10 (Olins and Rangwala, 1989)
    100..116     +  CDS            capTEV™ (fragment): composite tag for in vivo biotinylation, TEV protease cleavage, and 6xHis tagging
    118..831     +  CDS            rsFolder: rsFolder is a photoswitchable green fluorescent protein published in 2016, derived from Aequorea victoria. It has moderate acid sensitivity.
    844..893     +  CDS            SET1 (fragment): solubility-enhancement tag derived from T7 phage gene 10B
    901..948     +  terminator     T7 terminator: transcription terminator for bacteriophage T7 RNA polymerase
    985..1413    +  rep_origin     f1 ori (sequence partly withheld): f1 bacteriophage origin of replication; arrow indicates direction of (+) strand synthesis
   1466..1523    +  promoter       AmpR promoter (fragment): bla
   1532..2347    -  CDS            KanR: aminoglycoside phosphotransferase; aph(3')-Ia; confers resistance to kanamycin in bacteria or G418 (Geneticin®) in eukaryotes
   2469..3057    +  rep_origin     ori: high-copy-number ColE1/pMB1/pBR322/pUC origin of replication
   3243..3382    -  misc_feature   bom: basis of mobility region from pBR322
   3484..3675    -  CDS            rop: Rop protein, which maintains plasmids at low copy number; rop
   3692..4072    +  CDS            YPB1_ECOLX: Protein predicted: Swiss-Prot protein existence level 4. From Escherichia coli.
   4144..4435    -  CDS            TcR (fragment): tetracycline efflux protein; tet; confers resistance to tetracycline
   4450..4471    -  protein_bind   CAP binding site: CAP binding activates transcription in the presence of cAMP. E. coli catabolite activator protein
   4484..5566    -  CDS            lacI: lac repressor; lacI; The lac repressor binds to the lac operator to inhibit transcription in E. coli. This inhibition can be relieved by adding lactose or isopropyl-β-D-thiogalactopyranoside (IPTG).
   5567..5644    -  promoter       lacI promoter: lacI
   5652..5931    -  CDS            TcR (fragment): tetracycline efflux protein; tet; confers resistance to tetracycline
