[The description below was written by a language model from this plasmid's Addgene catalogue record and pLannotate feature annotations shown in this document.]
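Description:
pET28 sf:acid.3 is a bacterial expression plasmid built on the pET28 backbone that encodes a computationally designed variant of Aequorea victoria GFP. The sequenced plasmid is about 5.95 kb. It is selected with kanamycin through the aph(3')-Ia KanR gene and replicates from a ColE1/pMB1-type origin. The catalogue lists it as high copy, although the backbone also retains the rop gene and the bom region typical of pBR322-derived pET vectors, along with an f1 origin and non-functional remnants of the tetracycline resistance gene.

The roughly 750 bp insert sits in a standard T7lac expression cassette. A T7 promoter is followed by a lac operator, the T7 gene 10 ribosome binding site, an N-terminal His tag, the GFP coding sequence and a T7 terminator. The plasmid-borne lacI gene supplies repressor, so transcription is held off until IPTG induction in a host that provides T7 RNA polymerase. The annotation software labelled the open reading frame as rsFolder, which reflects its closest GFP-family match rather than the construct's identity. It also flagged short tag fragments on either side of the ORF; the upstream one corresponds to the His tag. The design carries the substitutions T65S, Q69L, S72A, T108V, Y145M and V224I. It was cloned through BsaI sites that were destroyed in the process.

According to the depositor, the sequence was generated by the htFuncLib algorithm as part of a designed active-site library of functional GFP variants. The plasmid therefore serves to express and purify this particular design in E. coli for characterising its properties. The record does not state what those properties are.
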