Addgene plasmid #191926: pET28 sf:acid.3
Purpose: Encodes a GFP design, sf:acid.3
Depositing lab: Sarel Fleishman. Depositing organization: Weizmann Institute of Science. Publication: Designed active-site library reveals thousands of functional GFP variants. Weinstein JY, Marti-Gomez C, Lipsh-Sokolik R, Hoch SY, Liebermann D, Nevo R, Weissman H, Petrovich-Kopitman E, Margulies D, Ivankov D, McCandlish DM, Fleishman SJ. Nat Commun. 2023 May 20;14(1):2890. doi: 10.1038/s41467-023-38099-z. PubMed 37210560.
Backbone
  Vector backbone: pET28
  Backbone size w/o insert (bp): 5209
  Vector type: Bacterial Expression
Growth in bacteria
  Bacterial resistance: Kanamycin, 50 μg/mL
  Growth temperature: 37°C
  Growth strain: DH5alpha
  Copy number: High Copy
Gene/Insert
  Gene/Insert name: sf:acid.3
  Species: Aequorea victoria
  Insert size (bp): 747
  Mutation: T65S Q69L S72A T108V Y145M V224I
  Promoter: T7
  Tag / fusion protein: His Tag (N terminal on insert)
  Cloning method: Restriction Enzyme; 5′ cloning site BsaI (destroyed during cloning); 3′ cloning site BsaI (destroyed during cloning)
  Sequencing primers: 5′ TAATACGACTCACTATAGGG; 3′ gctagttattgctcagcgg
Terms and licenses: Academic/Nonprofit Terms; Industry Terms: Not Available to Industry
Depositor comments: Design created by the htFuncLib algorithm
How to cite: pET28 sf:acid.3 was a gift from Sarel Fleishman (Addgene plasmid # 191926 ; http://n2t.net/addgene:191926 ; RRID:Addgene_191926)
